>Addgene plasmid #207612 | pSuper TR G414C | addgene full sequence | sequence record 429508 | Addgene NGS Result
CTGTGGGACGTGCACCCAGGACTCGGCTCACACATGCAGTTCGCTTTCCTGTTGGTGGGGGGAACGCCGA
TCGTGCGCATCCGTCACCCCTCGCCGGCAATGGGGGCTTGTGAACCCCCAAACCTGACTGACTGGGCCAG
TGTGCTGCAAATTGGCAGGAGACTAGTGGATCCACCGGATCTAGATAACTGATCATAATCAGCCATACCA
CATTTGTAGAGGTTTTACTTGCTTTAAAAAACCTCCCACACCTCCCCCTGAACCTGAAACATAAAATGAA
TGCAATTGTTGTTGTTAACTTGTTTATTGCAGCTTATAATGGTTACAAATAAAGCAATAGCATCACAAAT
TTCACAAATAAAGCATTTTTTTCACTGCATTCTAGTTGTGGTTTGTCCAAACTCATCAATGTATCTTAAC
GCGTAAATTGTAAGCCAAGCTTATCGATACCGTCGACCTCGAGGGGGGGCCCGGTACCCAATTCGCCCTA
TAGTGAGTCGTATTACGCGCGCTCACTGGCCGTCGTTTTACAACGTCGTGACTGGGAAAACCCTGGCGTT
ACCCAACTTAATCGCCTTGCAGCACATCCCCCTTTCGCCAGCTGGCGTAATAGCGAAGAGGCCCGCACCG
ATCGCCCTTCCCAACAGTTGCGCAGCCTGAATGGCGAATGGAAATTGTAAGCGTTAATATTTTGTTAAAA
TTCGCGTTAAATTTTTGTTAAATCAGCTCATTTTTTTAACCAATAGGCCGAAATCGGCAAAATCCCTTAT
AAATCAAAAGAATAGACCGAGATAGGGT
[37 nt withheld, positions 799-835]
AAAGAACGTGGACTCCAACGTCAAAGG
[49 nt withheld, positions 863-911]
T
[91 nt withheld, positions 913-1003]
G
[124 nt withheld, positions 1005-1128]
CAGGTGGCACTTTTCGGGGAAATGTGCGCGGAACCCCTATTTGTTTATTTTTCTAAATACATTCAAATAT
GTATCCGCTCATGAGACAATAACCCTGATAAATGCTTCAATAATATTGAAAAAGGAAGAGTATGAGTATT
CAACATTTCCGTGTCGCCCTTATTCCCTTTTTTGCGGCATTTTGCCTTCCTGTTTTTGCTCACCCAGAAA
CGCTGGTGAAAGTAAAAGATGCTGAAGATCAGTTGGGTGCACGAGTGGGTTACATCGAACTGGATCTCAA
CAGCGGTAAGATCCTTGAGAGTTTTCGCCCCGAAGAACGTTTTCCAATGATGAGCACTTTTAAAGTTCTG
CTATGTGGCGCGGTATTATCCCGTATTGACGCCGGGCAAGAGCAACTCGGTCGCCGCATACACTATTCTC
AGAATGACTTGGTTGAGTACTCACCAGTCACAGAAAAGCATCTTACGGATGGCATGACAGTAAGAGAATT
ATGCAGTGCTGCCATAACCATGAGTGATAACACTGCGGCCAACTTACTTCTGACAACGATCGGAGGACCG
AAGGAGCTAACCGCTTTTTTGCACAACATGGGGGATCATGTAACTCGCCTTGATCGTTGGGAACCGGAGC
TGAATGAAGCCATACCAAACGACGAGCGTGACACCACGATGCCTGTAGCAATGGCAACAACGTTGCGCAA
ACTATTAACTGGCGAACTACTTACTCTAGCTTCCCGGCAACAATTAATAGACTGGATGGAGGCGGATAAA
GTTGCAGGACCACTTCTGCGCTCGGCCCTTCCGGCTGGCTGGTTTATTGCTGATAAATCTGGAGCCGGTG
AGCGTGGGTCTCGCGGTATCATTGCAGCACTGGGGCCAGATGGTAAGCCCTCCCGTATCGTAGTTATCTA
CACGACGGGGAGTCAGGCAACTATGGATGAACGAAATAGACAGATCGCTGAGATAGGTGCCTCACTGATT
AAGCATTGGTAACTGTCAGACCAAGTTTACTCATATATACTTTAGATTGATTTAAAACTTCATTTTTAAT
TTAAAAGGATCTAGGTGAAGATCCTTTTTGATAATCTCATGACCAAAATCCCTTAACGTGAGTTTTCGTT
CCACTGAGCGTCAGACCCCGTAGAAAAGATCAAAGGATCTTCTTGAGATCCTTTTTTTCTGCGCGTAATC
TGCTGCTTGCAAACAAAAAAACCACCGCTACCAGCGGTGGTTTGTTTGCCGGATCAAGAGCTACCAACTC
TTTTTCCGAAGGTAACTGGCTTCAGCAGAGCGCAGATACCAAATACTGTTCTTCTAGTGTAGCCGTAGTT
AGGCCACCACTTCAAGAACTCTGTAGCACCGCCTACATACCTCGCTCTGCTAATCCTGTTACCAGTGGCT
GCTGCCAGTGGCGATAAGTCGTGTCTTACCGGGTTGGACTCAAGACGATAGTTACCGGATAAGGCGCAGC
GGTCGGGCTGAACGGGGGGTTCGTGCACACAGCCCAGCTTGGAGCGAACGACCTACACCGAACTGAGATA
CCTACAGCGTGAGCTATGAGAAAGCGCCACGCTTCCCGAAGGGAGAAAGGCGGACAGGTATCCGGTAAGC
GGCAGGGTCGGAACAGGAGAGCGCACGAGGGAGCTTCCAGGGGGAAACGCCTGGTATCTTTATAGTCCTG
TCGGGTTTCGCCACCTCTGACTTGAGCGTCGATTTTTGTGATGCTCGTCAGGGGGGCGGAGCCTATGGAA
AAACGCCAGCAACGCGGCCTTTTTACGGTTCCTGGCCTTTTGCTGGCCTTTTGCTCACATGTTCTTTCCT
GCGTTATCCCCTGATTCTGTGGATAACCGTATTACCGCCTTTGAGTGAGCTGATACCGCTCGCCGCAGCC
GAACGACCGAGCGCAGCGAGTCAGTGAGCGAGGAAGCGGAAGAGCGCCCAATACGCAAACCGCCTCTCCC
CGCGCGTTGGCCGATTCATTAATGCAGCTGGCACGACAGGTTTCCCGACTGGAAAGCGGGCAGTGAGCGC
AACGCAATTAATGTGAGTTAGCTCACTCATTAGGCACCCCAGGCTTTACACTTTATGCTTCCGGCTCGTA
TGTTGTGTGGAATTGTGAGCGGATAACAATTTCACACAGGAAACAGCTATGACCATGATTACGCCAAGCG
CGCAATTAACCCTCACTAAAGGGAACAAAAGCTGGAGCTCCACCGCGGTGGCGGCCGCTCTAGAACTAGT
GGATCCCCCGGGCTGCAGGAATTCAGATCTTAAGGACCAGCTTCTTTGGGAGAGAACAGACGCAGGGGCG
GGAGGGAAAAAGGGAGAGGCAGACGTCACTTCCCCTTGGCGGCTCTGGCAGCAGATTGGTCGGTTGAGTG
GCAGAAAGGCAGACGGGGACTGGGCAAGGCACTGTCGGTGACATCACGGACAGGGCGACTTCTATGTAGA
TGAGGCAGCGCAGAGGCTGCTGCTTCGCCACTTGCTGCTTCGCCACGAAGGAGTTCCCGTGCCCTGGGAG
CGGGTTCAGGACCGCGGATCGGAAGTGAGAATCCCAGCTGTGTGTCAGGGCTGGAAAGGGCTCGGGAGTG
CGCGGGGCAAGTGACCGTGTGTGTAAAGAGTGAGGCGTATGAGGCTGTGTCGGGGCAGAGCCCGAAGATC
ATCGGGTTGCGGAGGGTGGGCCTGGGAGGGGTGGTGGCCATTTTTTGTCTAACCCTAACTGAGAAGGGCG
TAGGCGCCGTGCTTTTGCTCCCCGCGCGCTGTTTTTCTCGCTGACTTTCAGCGGGCGGAAAAGCCTCGGC
CTGCCGCCTTCCACCGTTCATTCTAGAGCAAACAAAAAATGTCAGCTGCTGGCCCGTTCGCCCCTCCCGG
GGACCTGCGGCGGGTCGCCTGCCCAGCCCCCGAACCCCGCCTGGAGGCCGCGGTCGGCCCGGGGCTTCTC
CGGAGGCACCCACTGCCACCGCGAAGAGTTGGGCTCTGTCAGCCGCGGGTCTCTCGGGGGCGAGGGCGAG
GTTCAGGCCTTTCAGGCCGCAGGAAGAGGAACGGAGCGAGTCCCCGCGCGCGGCGCGATTCCCTGAC
Features (pLannotate 1.2.2; 16 found; start..end, strand, type, name):
    190..274     +  CDS            large T antigen (fragment): large T antigen from SV40 (simian virus 40)
    297..418     +  polyA_signal   SV40 poly(A) signal: SV40 polyadenylation signal
    436..478     +  misc_feature   MCS (fragment): pBluescript multiple cloning site
    487..505     -  promoter       T7 promoter: promoter for bacteriophage T7 RNA polymerase
    513..668     +  CDS            lacZα (fragment): LacZα fragment of β-galactosidase; lacZ fragment
    770..1128    -  rep_origin     f1 ori (sequence partly withheld): f1 bacteriophage origin of replication; arrow indicates direction of (+) strand synthesis
   1155..1259    +  promoter       AmpR promoter: bla
   1260..2120    +  CDS            AmpR: β-lactamase; bla; confers resistance to ampicillin, carbenicillin, and related antibiotics
   2291..2879    +  rep_origin     ori: high-copy-number ColE1/pMB1/pBR322/pUC origin of replication
   3062..3154    +  CDS            lacI (fragment): lac repressor; lacI; The lac repressor binds to the lac operator to inhibit transcription in E. coli. This inhibition can be relieved by adding lactose or isopropyl-β-D-thiogalactopyranoside (IPTG).
   3167..3188    +  protein_bind   CAP binding site: CAP binding activates transcription in the presence of cAMP. E. coli catabolite activator protein
   3203..3233    +  promoter       lac promoter: promoter for the E. coli lac operon
   3241..3257    +  protein_bind   lac operator: The lac repressor binds to the lac operator to inhibit transcription in E. coli. This inhibition can be relieved by adding lactose or isopropyl-β-D-thiogalactopyranoside (IPTG). lac repressor encoded by lacI
   3302..3320    +  promoter       T3 promoter: promoter for bacteriophage T3 RNA polymerase
   3333..3392    +  misc_feature   MCS (fragment): pBluescript multiple cloning site
   3804..36      +  ncRNA          Telomerase-vert (across the origin): Accession: RF00024 - Vertebrate telomerase RNA
