[The description below was written by a language model from this plasmid's Addgene catalogue record and pLannotate feature annotations shown in this document.]
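Description:
pSuper TR G414C is a mammalian expression plasmid built on the pSuper backbone, itself a pBluescript-type phagemid, for producing a mutant form of the human telomerase RNA in cultured cells. It is propagated in E. coli through a high-copy ColE1/pUC origin and selected with ampicillin via the β-lactamase gene and its own promoter. The annotated sequence (about 4.2 kb) also shows the usual pBluescript remnants: an f1 origin for single-stranded DNA production, fragments of lacZα and lacI, the lac promoter/operator and CAP site, flanking T3 and T7 promoters, and split pieces of the multiple cloning site.

The payload is a non-coding RNA annotated as vertebrate telomerase RNA, which spans the numbering origin of the circular sequence and carries a G414C substitution in the CAB box. This is the motif in the 3' region of the RNA that is recognised by TCAB1 and normally directs the RNA to Cajal bodies. Downstream lie a short SV40 large T antigen fragment and an SV40 polyadenylation signal.

The record is inconsistent about the promoter. The purpose statement describes U3 promoter-driven expression, whereas the promoter field lists U1. The feature table does not annotate any mammalian promoter, although an unannotated stretch of roughly 400 nt sits between the cloning site fragment and the telomerase RNA, where such an element would be expected. Either way, a snRNA/snoRNA-type Pol II promoter appears to be intended.

Given the associated study on TCAB1 and nucleolar accumulation of telomerase RNA, the construct is suited to expressing a TCAB1-binding-deficient telomerase RNA, to examine its localisation and its assembly into telomerase.
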