Addgene plasmid #207612: pSuper TR G414C
Purpose: U3 promoter driven expression of the telomerase RNA with a G414C CAB box mutation
Depositing lab: Jens Schmidt. Depositing organization: Michigan State University. Publication: TCAB1 prevents nucleolar accumulation of the telomerase RNA to facilitate telomerase assembly. Klump BM, Perez GI, Patrick EM, Adams-Boone K, Cohen SB, Han L, Yu K, Schmidt JC. Cell Rep. 2023 Jun 1;42(6):112577. doi: 10.1016/j.celrep.2023.112577. PubMed 37267110.
Backbone
  Vector backbone: pSuper
  Vector type: Mammalian Expression
Growth in bacteria
  Bacterial resistance: Ampicillin, 100 μg/mL
  Growth temperature: 37°C
  Growth strain: DH5alpha
  Copy number: High Copy
Gene/Insert
  Gene/Insert name: Telomerase RNA G414C
  Species: H. sapiens (human)
  Promoter: U1
  Cloning method: Gibson Cloning
  Sequencing primers: 5′ SK primer
Terms and licenses: Academic/Nonprofit Terms; Industry Terms: Not Available to Industry
How to cite: pSuper TR G414C was a gift from Jens Schmidt (Addgene plasmid # 207612 ; http://n2t.net/addgene:207612 ; RRID:Addgene_207612)
